Addgene plasmid #176555: pH-eCFP
Purpose: Expression of eCFP for auxotrophic selection in the absence of histidine
Depositing lab: Markus Ralser. Depositing organization: Francis Crick Institute. Publication: Microbial communities form rich extracellular metabolomes that foster metabolic interactions and promote drug tolerance. Yu JSL, Correia-Melo C, Zorrilla F, Herrera-Dominguez L, Wu MY, Hartl J, Campbell K, Blasche S, Kreidl M, Egger AS, Messner CB, Demichev V, Freiwald A, Mulleder M, Howell M, Berman J, Patil KR, Alam MT, Ralser M. Nat Microbiol. 2022 Apr;7(4):542-555. doi: 10.1038/s41564-022-01072-5. Epub 2022 Mar 21. PubMed 35314781.
Backbone
  Vector backbone: pH
  Vector type: Yeast Expression
Growth in bacteria
  Bacterial resistance: Ampicillin, 100 μg/mL
  Growth temperature: 37°C
  Growth strain: DH5alpha
  Copy number: High Copy
Gene/Insert
  Gene/Insert name: eCFP
  Species: Synthetic
  Insert size (bp): 703
  Promoter: TDH1(GAP)
  Cloning method: Restriction Enzyme; 5′ cloning site PacI (not destroyed); 3′ cloning site AscI (not destroyed)
Terms and licenses: Academic/Nonprofit Terms; Industry Terms: Not Available to Industry
How to cite: pH-eCFP was a gift from Markus Ralser (Addgene plasmid # 176555 ; http://n2t.net/addgene:176555 ; RRID:Addgene_176555)
