[The description below was written by a language model from this plasmid's Addgene catalogue record and pLannotate feature annotations shown in this document.]
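Description:
pH-eCFP is a yeast expression shuttle plasmid of about 6.5 kb, built on the pH backbone, that pairs constitutive expression of a cyan fluorescent protein with restoration of histidine prototrophy. In Saccharomyces cerevisiae it is maintained through a CEN6/ARS element, which provides centromeric segregation and autonomous replication and so typically keeps the plasmid at low, stable copy number. Selection in yeast relies on the HIS3 gene under its own promoter, encoding imidazoleglycerol-phosphate dehydratase, which allows his3 auxotrophs to grow without histidine. For propagation in E. coli the plasmid carries a high-copy ColE1/pUC-type origin and a β-lactamase gene conferring ampicillin resistance. Remnants of a pBluescript-style backbone are also present, including an f1 origin, lacZα and lac regulatory fragments, and flanking T7 and T3 promoters.

The expression cassette consists of a glyceraldehyde-3-phosphate dehydrogenase (GAP) promoter, the fluorescent protein coding sequence and the ADH1 terminator. The catalogue names the promoter as TDH1(GAP), whereas the automated annotation matches it to TDH3; either way it is a strong constitutive glycolytic promoter. The insert, recorded as a roughly 700 bp synthetic eCFP placed between retained PacI and AscI sites, is labelled yeGFP by the annotation software. This most likely reflects the close sequence similarity between GFP-derived variants rather than a different payload. According to the record, the plasmid is used to express eCFP under auxotrophic selection in the absence of histidine, so that cells complemented for histidine biosynthesis are also fluorescently marked. This is consistent with tracking metabolically defined yeast cells in studies of microbial community metabolic interactions.
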