Features (pLannotate 1.2.2; 23 found; start..end, strand, type, name):
    192..227     +  CDS            rop (fragment): Rop protein, which maintains plasmids at low copy number; rop
    329..378     +  misc_feature   bom (fragment): basis of mobility region from pBR322
    379..459     -  CDS            MRM1 (fragment): MRM1_YEAST - Also known as PET56 From Saccharomyces cerevisiae (strain ATCC 204508 / S288c) (Baker's yeast).
    509..696     +  promoter       HIS3 promoter: S. cerevisiae HIS3
    697..1359    +  CDS            HIS3: imidazoleglycerol-phosphate dehydratase, required for histidine biosynthesis; S. cerevisiae HIS3; yeast auxotrophic marker
   1566..1617    +  misc_feature   bom (fragment): basis of mobility region from pBR322
   1645..2073    -  rep_origin     f1 ori (sequence partly withheld): f1 bacteriophage origin of replication; arrow indicates direction of (+) strand synthesis
   2077..2234    -  CDS            lacZα (fragment): LacZα fragment of β-galactosidase; lacZ fragment
   2237..2255    +  promoter       T7 promoter: promoter for bacteriophage T7 RNA polymerase
   2264..2281    +  misc_feature   MCS (fragment): pBluescript multiple cloning site
   2282..2948    +  promoter       GAP promoter: S. cerevisiae TDH3; promoter for glyceraldehyde-3-phosphate dehydrogenase
   2973..3689    +  CDS            yeGFP: yeast-enhanced green fluorescent protein codons optimized for translation in S. cerevisiae and C. albicans
   3710..3897    +  terminator     ADH1 terminator: S. cerevisiae ADH1; transcription terminator for the S. cerevisiae alcohol dehydrogenase 1 (ADH1) gene
   3897..3923    +  misc_feature   MCS (fragment): pBluescript multiple cloning site
   3935..3953    -  promoter       T3 promoter: promoter for bacteriophage T3 RNA polymerase
   3998..4014    -  protein_bind   lac operator: The lac repressor binds to the lac operator to inhibit transcription in E. coli. This inhibition can be relieved by adding lactose or isopropyl-β-D-thiogalactopyranoside (IPTG). lac repressor encoded by lacI
   4022..4052    -  promoter       lac promoter: promoter for the E. coli lac operon
   4067..4088    -  protein_bind   CAP binding site: CAP binding activates transcription in the presence of cAMP. E. coli catabolite activator protein
   4101..4193    -  CDS            lacI (fragment): lac repressor; lacI; The lac repressor binds to the lac operator to inhibit transcription in E. coli. This inhibition can be relieved by adding lactose or isopropyl-β-D-thiogalactopyranoside (IPTG).
   4376..4964    -  rep_origin     ori: high-copy-number ColE1/pMB1/pBR322/pUC origin of replication
   5135..5995    -  CDS            AmpR: β-lactamase; bla; confers resistance to ampicillin, carbenicillin, and related antibiotics
   5996..6100    -  promoter       AmpR promoter: bla
   6130..117     -  misc_feature   CEN/ARS (across the origin): S. cerevisiae CEN6 centromere fused to an autonomously replicating sequence
>Addgene plasmid #176555 | pH-eCFP | addgene full sequence | sequence record 350991 | Addgene NGS Result
TTACATCTTCGGAAAACAAAAACTATTTTTTCTTTAATTTCTTTTTTTACTTTCTATTTTTAATTTATAT
ATTTATATTAAAAAATTTAAATTATAATTATTTTTATAGCACGTGATGAAAAGGACCCTAAGAAACCATT
ATTATCATGACATTAACCTATAAAAATAGGCGTATCACGAGGCCCTTTCGTCTCGCGCGTTTCGGTGATG
ACGGTGAAAACCTCTGACACATGCAGCTCCCGGAGACGGTCACAGCTTGTCTGTAAGCGGATGCCGGGAG
CAGACAAGCCCGTCAGGGCGCGTCAGCGGGTGTTGGCGGACGTCGGGGCTGGCTTAACTATGCGGCATCA
GAGCAGATTGTACTGAGAGTGCACCATAAATTCCCGTTTTAAGAGCTTGGTGAGCGCTAGGAGTCACTGC
CAGGTATCGTTTGAACACGGCATTAGTCAGGGAAGTCATAACACAGTCCTTTCCCGCAATTTTCTTTTTC
TATTACTCTTGGCCTCCTCTAGTACACTCTATATTTTTTTATGCCTCGGTAATGATTTTCATTTTTTTTT
TTCCACCTAGCGGATGACTCTTTTTTTTTCTTAGCGATTGGCATTATCACATAATGAATTATACATTATA
TAAAGTAATGTGATTTCTTCGAAGAATATACTAAAAAATGAGCAGGCAAGATAAACGAAGGCAAAGATGA
CAGAGCAGAAAGCCCTAGTAAAGCGTATTACAAATGAAACCAAGATTCAGATTGCGATCTCTTTAAAGGG
TGGTCCCCTAGCGATAGAGCACTCGATCTTCCCAGAAAAAGAGGCAGAAGCAGTAGCAGAACAGGCCACA
CAATCGCAAGTGATTAACGTCCACACAGGTATAGGGTTTCTGGACCATATGATACATGCTCTGGCCAAGC
ATTCCGGCTGGTCGCTAATCGTTGAGTGCATTGGTGACTTACACATAGACGACCATCACACCACTGAAGA
CTGCGGGATTGCTCTCGGTCAAGCTTTTAAAGAGGCCCTAGGGGCCGTGCGTGGAGTAAAAAGGTTTGGA
TCAGGATTTGCGCCTTTGGATGAGGCACTTTCCAGAGCGGTGGTAGATCTTTCGAACAGGCCGTACGCAG
TTGTCGAACTTGGTTTGCAAAGGGAGAAAGTAGGAGATCTCTCTTGCGAGATGATCCCGCATTTTCTTGA
AAGCTTTGCAGAGGCTAGCAGAATTACCCTCCACGTTGATTGTCTGCGAGGCAAGAATGATCATCACCGT
AGTGAGAGTGCGTTCAAGGCTCTTGCGGTTGCCATAAGAGAAGCCACCTCGCCCAATGGTACCAACGATG
TTCCCTCCACCAAAGGTGTTCTTATGTAGTGACACCGATTATTTAAAGCTGCAGCATACGATATATATAC
ATGTGTATATATGTATACCTATGAATGTCAGTAAGTATGTATACGAACAGTATGATACTGAAGATGACAA
GGTAATGCATCATTCTATACGTGTCATTCTGAACGAGGCGCGCTTTCCTTTTTTCTTTTTGCTTTTTCTT
TTTTTTTCTCTTGAACTCGAGATCCTATGCGGTGTGAAATACCGCACAGATGCGTAAGGAGAAAATACCG
CATCAGGAAATTGTAAGCGTTAATATTTTGTTAAAATTCGCGTTAAATTTTTGTTAAATCAGCTCATTTT
TTAACCAATAGGCCGAAATCGGCAAAATCCCTTATAAATCAAAAGAATAGACCGAGATAGGGT
[37 nt withheld, positions 1744-1780]
AAAGAACGTGGACTCCAACGTCAAAGG
[49 nt withheld, positions 1808-1856]
T
[91 nt withheld, positions 1858-1948]
G
[124 nt withheld, positions 1950-2073]
CCATTCGCCATTCAGGCTGCGCAACTGTTGGGAAGGGCGATCGGTGCGGGCCTCTTCGCTATTACGCCAG
CTGGCGAAAGGGGGATGTGCTGCAAGGCGATTAAGTTGGGTAACGCCAGGGTTTTCCCAGTCACGACGTT
GTAAAACGACGGCCAGTGAATTGTAATACGACTCACTATAGGGCGAATTGGAGCTCCACCGCGGTGGCTC
ATTATCAATACTGCCATTTCAAAGAATACGTAAATAATTAATAGTAGTGATTTTCCTAACTTTATTTAGT
CAAAAAATTAGCCTTTTAATTCTGCTGTAACCCGTACATGCCCAAAATAGGGGGCGGGTTACACAGAATA
TATAACATCGTAGGTGTCTGGGTGAACAGTTTATTCCTGGCATCCACTAAATATAATGGAGCCCGCTTTT
TAAGCTGGCATCCAGAAAAAAAAAGAATCCCAGCACCAAAATATTGTTTTCTTCACCAACCATCAGTTCA
TAGGTCCATTCTCTTAGCGCAACTACAGAGAACAGGGGCACAAACAGGCAAAAAACGGGCACAACCTCAA
TGGAGTGATGCAACCTGCCTGGAGTAAATGATGACACAAGGCAATTGACCCACGCATGTATCTATCTCAT
TTTCTTACACCTTCTATTACCTTCTGCTCTCTCTGATTTGGAAAAAGCTGAAAAAAAAGGTTGAAACCAG
TTCCCTGAAATTATTCCCCTACTTGACTAATAAGTATATAAAGACGGTAGGTATTGATTGTAATTCTGTA
AATCTATTTCTTAAACTTCTTAAATTCTACTTTTATAGTTAGTCTTTTTTTTAGTTTTAAAACACCAAGA
ACTTAGTTTCGAATAAACACACATAAACAAACAAAGGTGACGGTGCTGGTTTAATTAACATGTCTAAAGG
TGAAGAATTATTCACTGGTGTTGTCCCAATTTTGGTTGAATTAGATGGTGATGTTAATGGTCACAAATTT
TCTGTCTCCGGTGAAGGTGAAGGTGATGCTACTTACGGTAAATTGACCTTAAAATTTATTTGTACTACTG
GTAAATTGCCAGTTCCATGGCCAACCTTAGTCACTACTTTAACTTGGGGTGTTCAATGTTTTTCTAGATA
CCCAGATCATATGAAACAACATGACTTTTTCAAGTCTGCCATGCCAGAAGGTTATGTTCAAGAAAGAACT
ATTTTTTTCAAAGATGACGGTAACTACAAGACCAGAGCTGAAGTCAAGTTTGAAGGTGATACCTTAGTTA
ATAGAATCGAATTAAAAGGTATTGATTTTAAAGAAGATGGTAACATTTTAGGTCACAAATTGGAATACAT
TTATAACTCTCACAATGTTTACATCACTGCTGACAAACAAAAGAATGGTATCAAAGCTAACTTCAAAATT
AGACACAACATTGAAGATGGTTCTGTTCAATTAGCTGACCATTATCAACAAAATACTCCAATTGGTGATG
GTCCAGTCTTGTTACCAGACAACCATTACTTATCCACTCAATCTGCCTTATCCAAAGATCCAAACGAAAA
GAGAGACCACATGGTCTTGTTAGAATTTGTTACTGCTGCTGGTATTACCCATGGTATTGATGAATTGTAC
AAATAAGGCGCGCCACTTCTAAATAAGCGAATTTCTTATGATTTATGATTTTTATTATTAAATAAGTTAT
AAAAAAAATAAGTGTATACAAATTTTAAAGTGACTCTTAGGTTTTAAAACGAAAATTCTTATTCTTGAGT
AACTCTTTCCTGTAGGTCAGGTTGCTTTCTCAGGTATAGTATGAGGTCGCTCTTATTGACCACACCTCTA
CCGGTCGACCTGGAGGGGGGGCCCGGTACCAGCTTTTGTTCCCTTTAGTGAGGGTTAATTTCGAGCTTGG
CGTAATCATGGTCATAGCTGTTTCCTGTGTGAAATTGTTATCCGCTCACAATTCCACACAACATACGAGC
CGGAAGCATAAAGTGTAAAGCCTGGGGTGCCTAATGAGTGAGCTAACTCACATTAATTGCGTTGCGCTCA
CTGCCCGCTTTCCAGTCGGGAAACCTGTCGTGCCAGCTGCATTAATGAATCGGCCAACGCGCGGGGAGAG
GCGGTTTGCGTATTGGGCGCTCTTCCGCTTCCTCGCTCACTGACTCGCTGCGCTCGGTCGTTCGGCTGCG
GCGAGCGGTATCAGCTCACTCAAAGGCGGTAATACGGTTATCCACAGAATCAGGGGATAACGCAGGAAAG
AACATGTGAGCAAAAGGCCAGCAAAAGGCCAGGAACCGTAAAAAGGCCGCGTTGCTGGCGTTTTTCCATA
GGCTCCGCCCCCCTGACGAGCATCACAAAAATCGACGCTCAAGTCAGAGGTGGCGAAACCCGACAGGACT
ATAAAGATACCAGGCGTTTCCCCCTGGAAGCTCCCTCGTGCGCTCTCCTGTTCCGACCCTGCCGCTTACC
GGATACCTGTCCGCCTTTCTCCCTTCGGGAAGCGTGGCGCTTTCTCATAGCTCACGCTGTAGGTATCTCA
GTTCGGTGTAGGTCGTTCGCTCCAAGCTGGGCTGTGTGCACGAACCCCCCGTTCAGCCCGACCGCTGCGC
CTTATCCGGTAACTATCGTCTTGAGTCCAACCCGGTAAGACACGACTTATCGCCACTGGCAGCAGCCACT
GGTAACAGGATTAGCAGAGCGAGGTATGTAGGCGGTGCTACAGAGTTCTTGAAGTGGTGGCCTAACTACG
GCTACACTAGAAGAACAGTATTTGGTATCTGCGCTCTGCTGAAGCCAGTTACCTTCGGAAAAAGAGTTGG
TAGCTCTTGATCCGGCAAACAAACCACCGCTGGTAGCGGTGGTTTTTTTGTTTGCAAGCAGCAGATTACG
CGCAGAAAAAAAGGATCTCAAGAAGATCCTTTGATCTTTTCTACGGGGTCTGACGCTCAGTGGAACGAAA
ACTCACGTTAAGGGATTTTGGTCATGAGATTATCAAAAAGGATCTTCACCTAGATCCTTTTAAATTAAAA
ATGAAGTTTTAAATCAATCTAAAGTATATATGAGTAAACTTGGTCTGACAGTTACCAATGCTTAATCAGT
GAGGCACCTATCTCAGCGATCTGTCTATTTCGTTCATCCATAGTTGCCTGACTCCCCGTCGTGTAGATAA
CTACGATACGGGAGGGCTTACCATCTGGCCCCAGTGCTGCAATGATACCGCGAGACCCACGCTCACCGGC
TCCAGATTTATCAGCAATAAACCAGCCAGCCGGAAGGGCCGAGCGCAGAAGTGGTCCTGCAACTTTATCC
GCCTCCATCCAGTCTATTAATTGTTGCCGGGAAGCTAGAGTAAGTAGTTCGCCAGTTAATAGTTTGCGCA
ACGTTGTTGCCATTGCTACAGGCATCGTGGTGTCACGCTCGTCGTTTGGTATGGCTTCATTCAGCTCCGG
TTCCCAACGATCAAGGCGAGTTACATGATCCCCCATGTTGTGCAAAAAAGCGGTTAGCTCCTTCGGTCCT
CCGATCGTTGTCAGAAGTAAGTTGGCCGCAGTGTTATCACTCATGGTTATGGCAGCACTGCATAATTCTC
TTACTGTCATGCCATCCGTAAGATGCTTTTCTGTGACTGGTGAGTACTCAACCAAGTCATTCTGAGAATA
GTGTATGCGGCGACCGAGTTGCTCTTGCCCGGCGTCAATACGGGATAATACCGCGCCACATAGCAGAACT
TTAAAAGTGCTCATCATTGGAAAACGTTCTTCGGGGCGAAAACTCTCAAGGATCTTACCGCTGTTGAGAT
CCAGTTCGATGTAACCCACTCGTGCACCCAACTGATCTTCAGCATCTTTTACTTTCACCAGCGTTTCTGG
GTGAGCAAAAACAGGAAGGCAAAATGCCGCAAAAAAGGGAATAAGGGCGACACGGAAATGTTGAATACTC
ATACTCTTCCTTTTTCAATATTATTGAAGCATTTATCAGGGTTATTGTCTCATGAGCGGATACATATTTG
AATGTATTTAGAAAAATAAACAAATAGGGGTTCCGCGCACATTTCCCCGAAAAGTGCCACCTGACGGATC
GCTTGCCTGTAACTTACACGCGCCTCGTATCTTTTAATGATGGAATAATTTGGGAATTTACTCTGTATTT
ATTTATTTTTATGTTTTGTATTTGGATTTTAGAAAGTAAATAAAGAAGGTAGAAGAGTTACGGAATGAAG
AAAAAAAAATAAACAAAGGTTTAAAAAATTTCAACAAAAAGCGTACTTTACATATATATTTATTAGACAA
GAAAAGCAGATTAAATAGATATACATTCGATTAACGATAAGTAAAATGTAAAATCACAGGATTTTCGTGT
GTGGTCTTCTACACAGACAAGATGAAACAATTCGGCATTAATACCTGAGAGCAGGAAGAGCAAGATAAAA
GGTAGTATTTGTTGGCGATCCCCCTAGAGTCTT
